Addgene plasmid #214259: pSG068
Purpose: pJN105 with PaftsH2SD and PaFtsH1 ORF cloned between NheI/XbaI
Depositing lab: Ute Romling. Depositing organization: Karolinska Institutet. Publication: The membrane-cytoplasmic linker defines activity of FtsH proteases in Pseudomonas aeruginosa clone C. Mawla GD, Kamal SM, Cao LY, Purhonen P, Hebert H, Sauer RT, Baker TA, Romling U. J Biol Chem. 2024 Feb;300(2):105622. doi: 10.1016/j.jbc.2023.105622. Epub 2024 Jan 3. PubMed 38176647.
Backbone
  Vector backbone: pJN105
  Backbone size w/o insert (bp): 6055
  Total vector size (bp): 7963
  Vector type: Bacterial Expression
Growth in bacteria
  Bacterial resistance: Gentamicin, 10 μg/mL
  Growth temperature: 37°C
  Growth strain: DH5alpha
  Copy number: Low Copy
Gene/Insert
  Gene/Insert name: Core genome PaFtsH1 proteinase from Pseudomonas aeruginosa SG17M (alt name: FtsH)
  Species: Pseudomonas aeruginosa SG17M
  Insert size (bp): 1938
  Mutation: 18 nucleotide 5' of the start codon (Shine-Dalgarno) are the 18 nucleotide 5' of the ORF of PaftsH2
  GenBank ID: NZ_JALF00000000.1 Z695_0124435
  Promoter: araBAD promoter
  Cloning method: Restriction Enzyme; 5′ cloning site NheI (unknown if destroyed); 3′ cloning site XbaI (unknown if destroyed)
  Sequencing primers: 5′ CGCGCTAGCTTGCGAGGAACATTGCCCATGGCAAAGAATCTGATTCT; 3′ GCGTCTAGATCAGTGCTCGCCGGCCGGCCCACCGAT
Terms and licenses: Academic/Nonprofit Terms; Industry Terms: Not Available to Industry
How to cite: pSG068 was a gift from Ute Romling (Addgene plasmid # 214259 ; http://n2t.net/addgene:214259 ; RRID:Addgene_214259)
