[The description below was written by a language model from this plasmid's Addgene catalogue record and pLannotate feature annotations shown in this document.]
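Description:
pSG068 is a bacterial expression plasmid built on pJN105, a low-copy, broad-host-range vector that replicates through the pBBR1 oriV together with its cognate Rep protein. This replicon allows maintenance in E. coli cloning strains as well as other Gram-negative hosts such as Pseudomonas. Selection is by gentamicin, conferred by the aacC1 acetyltransferase gene, which sits downstream of a class 1 integron Pc promoter. The backbone also carries remnants of its pBBR1MCS/pBluescript ancestry: lac promoter and operator, T3 and T7 promoters, partial polylinker segments, a lacZα fragment, and short fragments of CmR, TcR, lacI and an M13 origin. None of these is central to its function here.

The payload is the open reading frame of PaFtsH1, the core-genome FtsH protease of Pseudomonas aeruginosa SG17M, inserted between NheI and XbaI sites. The automated annotation labels this CDS by homology to E. coli FtsH, but the catalogue record identifies it as the P. aeruginosa gene. Expression is driven by the araBAD promoter, with the divergently transcribed araC regulator on the same plasmid, so transcription is inducible with L-arabinose. The 18 nucleotides immediately upstream of the start codon, which include the Shine-Dalgarno region, are taken from the corresponding region upstream of the PaftsH2 ORF. PaFtsH1 is therefore translated from the ftsH2 ribosome-binding context. No epitope or purification tag is recorded.

The sequenced record (about 7.98 kb) is close to the catalogued total size. The construct comes from work on how the membrane-cytoplasmic linker defines FtsH protease activity in P. aeruginosa clone C. It appears suited to arabinose-controlled expression of FtsH1, for example alongside FtsH2 or variant constructs, although the record does not describe specific experiments.
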