Features (pLannotate 1.2.2; 20 found; start..end, strand, type, name):
    260..793     -  CDS            GmR: gentamycin acetyltransferase; aacC1; confers resistance to gentamycin
    982..1010    -  promoter       Pc promoter: intI1 (promoter lies within the coding sequence); class 1 integron promoter
   1048..1164    +  CDS            CmR (fragment): chloramphenicol acetyltransferase; cat; confers resistance to chloramphenicol
   1175..1267    +  CDS            lacI (fragment): lac repressor; lacI; The lac repressor binds to the lac operator to inhibit transcription in E. coli. This inhibition can be relieved by adding lactose or isopropyl-β-D-thiogalactopyranoside (IPTG).
   1280..1301    +  protein_bind   CAP binding site: CAP binding activates transcription in the presence of cAMP. E. coli catabolite activator protein
   1316..1346    +  promoter       lac promoter: promoter for the E. coli lac operon
   1354..1370    +  protein_bind   lac operator: The lac repressor binds to the lac operator to inhibit transcription in E. coli. This inhibition can be relieved by adding lactose or isopropyl-β-D-thiogalactopyranoside (IPTG). lac repressor encoded by lacI
   1415..1433    +  promoter       T3 promoter: promoter for bacteriophage T3 RNA polymerase
   1446..1481    -  misc_feature   MCS (fragment): pBluescript multiple cloning site
   1571..2449    -  CDS            araC: L-arabinose regulatory protein; araC
   2476..2760    +  promoter       araBAD promoter: araBAD; promoter of the L-arabinose operon of E. coli; the araC regulatory gene is transcribed in the opposite direction (Guzman et al., 1995)
   2799..4703    +  CDS            ftsH: FTSH_ECOLI - Also known as hflB, mrsC, std, tolZ. Experimental evidence at protein level: Swiss-Prot protein existence level 1. (Microbial infection) Probably transports the toxic C- terminal region of CdiA from E.coli strain 536, E.cloacae strain ATCC 13047 and of Y.pestis strain A across the inner membrane to the cytoplasm, where CdiA has a toxic effect. Toxin transport is strain- specific, mutations in this gene do not confer resistance to several other tested CdiA toxins. From Escherichia coli (strain K12).
   4733..4762    -  misc_feature   MCS (fragment): pBluescript multiple cloning site
   4771..4789    -  promoter       T7 promoter: promoter for bacteriophage T7 RNA polymerase
   4797..4952    +  CDS            lacZα (fragment): LacZα fragment of β-galactosidase; lacZ fragment
   4956..5033    -  rep_origin     M13 ori (fragment): M13 bacteriophage origin of replication; arrow indicates direction of (+) strand synthesis
   5033..5064    +  CDS            CmR (fragment): chloramphenicol acetyltransferase confers resistance to chloramphenicol
   5394..5463    -  CDS            TcR (fragment): tetracycline efflux protein; tet; confers resistance to tetracycline
   5524..6186    -  CDS            pBBR1 Rep: replication protein for the broad-host-range plasmid pBBR1 from Bordetella bronchiseptica
   6187..6958    -  rep_origin     pBBR1 oriV: replication origin of the broad-host-range plasmid pBBR1 from Bordetella bronchiseptica; requires the pBBR1 Rep protein for replication
>Addgene plasmid #214259 | pSG068 | addgene full sequence | sequence record 432475 | Addgene NGS Result
ACCTTCGGGAGCGCCTGAAGCCCGTTCTGGACGCCCTGGGGCCGTTGAATCGGGATATGCAGGCCAAGGC
CGCCGCGATCATCAAGGCCGTGGGCGAAAAGCTGCTGACGGAACAGCGGGAAGTCCAGCGCCAGAAACAG
GCCCAGCGCCAGCAGGAACGCGGGCGCGCACATTTCCCCGAAAAGTGCCACCTGCGGCGTTGTGACAATT
TACCGAACAACTCCGCGGCCGGGAAGCCGATCTCGGCTTGAACGAATTGTTAGGTGGCGGTACTTGGGTC
GATATCAAAGTGCATCACTTCTTCCCGTATGCCCAACTTTGTATAGAGAGCCACTGCGGGATCGTCACCG
TAATCTGCTTGCACGTAGATCACATAAGCACCAAGCGCGTTGGCCTCATGCTTGAGGAGATTGATGAGCG
CGGTGGCAATGCCCTGCCTCCGGTGCTCTCCGGAGACTGCGAGATCATAGATATAGATCTCACTACGCGG
CTGCTCAAACTTGGGCAGAACGTAAGCCGCGAGAGCGCCAACAACCGCTTCTTGGTCGAAGGCAGCAAGC
GCGATGAATGTCTTACTACGGAGCAAGTTCCCGAGGTAATCGGAGTCCGGCTGATGTTGGGAGTAGGTGG
CTACGTCTCCGAACTCACGACCGAAAAGATCAAGAGCAGCCCGCATGGATTTGACTTGGTCAGGGCCGAG
CCTACATGTGCGAATGATGCCCATACTTGAGCCACCTAACTTTGTTTTAGGGCGACTGCCCTGCTGCGTA
ACATCGTTGCTGCTGCGTAACATCGTTGCTGCTCCATAACATCAAACATCGACCCACGGCGTAACGCGCT
TGCTGCTTGGATGCCCGAGGCATAGACTGTACAAAAAAACAGTCATAACAAGCCATGAAAACCGCCACTG
CGCCGTTACCACCGCTGCGTTCGGTCAAGGTTCTGGACCAGTTGCGTGAGCGCATACGCTACTTGCATTA
CAGTTTACGAACCGAACAGGCTTATGTCAACTGGGTTCGTGCCTTCATCCGTTTCCACGGTGTGCGTCCA
TGGGCAAATATTATACGCAAGGCGACAAGGTGCTGATGCCGCTGGCGATTCAGGTTCATCATGCCGTTTG
TGATGGCTTCCATGTCGGCAGAATGCTTAATGAATTACAACAGTTTTTATGCATGCGCCCAATACGCAAA
CCGCCTCTCCCCGCGCGTTGGCCGATTCATTAATGCAGCTGGCACGACAGGTTTCCCGACTGGAAAGCGG
GCAGTGAGCGCAACGCAATTAATGTGAGTTAGCTCACTCATTAGGCACCCCAGGCTTTACACTTTATGCT
TCCGGCTCGTATGTTGTGTGGAATTGTGAGCGGATAACAATTTCACACAGGAAACAGCTATGACCATGAT
TACGCCAAGCGCGCAATTAACCCTCACTAAAGGGAACAAAAGCTGGGTACCGGGCCCCCCCTCGAGGTCG
ACGGTATCGATGCATAATGTGCCTGTCAAATGGACGAAGCAGGGATTCTGCAAACCCTATGCTACTCCGT
CAAGCCGTCAATTGTCTGATTCGTTACCAATTATGACAACTTGACGGCTACATCATTCACTTTTTCTTCA
CAACCGGCACGGAACTCGCTCGGGCTGGCCCCGGTGCATTTTTTAAATACCCGCGAGAAATAGAGTTGAT
CGTCAAAACCAACATTGCGACCGACGGTGGCGATAGGCATCCGGGTGGTGCTCAAAAGCAGCTTCGCCTG
GCTGATACGTTGGTCCTCGCGCCAGCTTAAGACGCTAATCCCTAACTGCTGGCGGAAAAGATGTGACAGA
CGCGACGGCGACAAGCAAACATGCTGTGCGACGCTGGCGATATCAAAATTGCTGTCTGCCAGGTGATCGC
TGATGTACTGACAAGCCTCGCGTACCCGATTATCCATCGGTGGATGGAGCGACTCGTTAATCGCTTCCAT
GCGCCGCAGTAACAATTGCTCAAGCAGATTTATCGCCAGCAGCTCCGAATAGCGCCCTTCCCCTTGCCCG
GCGTTAATGATTTGCCCAAACAGGTCGCTGAAATGCGGCTGGTGCGCTTCATCCGGGCGAAAGAACCCCG
TATTGGCAAATATTGACGGCCAGTTAAGCCATTCATGCCAGTAGGCGCGCGGACGAAAGTAAACCCACTG
GTGATACCATTCGCGAGCCTCCGGATGACGACCGTAGTGATGAATCTCTCCTGGCGGGAACAGCAAAATA
TCACCCGGTCGGCAAACAAATTCTCGTCCCTGATTTTTCACCACCCCCTGACCGCGAATGGTGAGATTGA
GAATATAACCTTTCATTCCCAGCGGTCGGTCGATAAAAAAATCGAGATAACCGTTGGCCTCAATCGGCGT
TAAACCCGCCACCAGATGGGCATTAAACGAGTATCCCGGCAGCAGGGGATCATTTTGCGCTTCAGCCATA
CTTTTCATACTCCCGCCATTCAGAGAAGAAACCAATTGTCCATATTGCATCAGACATTGCCGTCACTGCG
TCTTTTACTGGCTCTTCTCGCTAACCAAACCGGTAACCCCGCTTATTAAAAGCATTCTGTAACAAAGCGG
GACCAAAGCCATGACAAAAACGCGTAACAAAAGTGTCTATAATCACGGCAGAAAAGTCCACATTGATTAT
TTGCACGGCGTCACACTTTGCTATGCCATAGCATTTTTATCCATAAGATTAGCGGATCCTACCTGACGCT
TTTTATCGCAACTCTCTACTGTTTCTCCATACCCGTTTTTTTGGGCTAGCTTGCGAGGAACATTGCCCAT
GGCAAAGAATCTGATTCTGTGGCTGATCATCGCGGCGGTACTGGTGACCGTGATGAACAATTTCTCGAGC
CCGAGCGAGCCACAGACGCTGAACTACTCGGACTTCATCCAGCAGGTCAAGGATGGCAAGGTCGAGCGAG
TGACCGTGGATGGCTATGTCATCACCGGCAAGCGTAGCGACGGCGATACCTTCAAGACCATCCGCCCGGC
GATCCAGGACAACGGCCTGATCGGCGACCTGGTCAACAACAACGTCGTGGTCGAGGGCAAGCAGCCCGAA
CAGCAGAGCATCTGGACCCAGTTGCTGGTCGCCAGCTTCCCGATCCTGGTGATCATCGCCGTCTTCATGT
TCTTCATGCGCCAGATGCAGGGTGGCGGCGGCGGTCGCGGCGGCCCGATGAGCTTCGGCAAGAGCAAGGC
GCGCCTGCTGTCCGAGGACCAGGTCAAGACCACCTTCGCTGACGTCGCCGGCTGCGACGAGGCCAAGGAG
GAGGTCAGCGAGCTGGTCGAGTTCCTTCGCGATCCGGGCAAGTTCCAGCGCCTGGGCGGCCGTATCCCGC
GCGGCGTGCTGATGGTCGGCCCGCCCGGCACCGGCAAGACCCTGCTGGCCAAGGCCATCGCCGGCGAAGC
CAAGGTGCCGTTCTTCACCATTTCCGGTTCCGACTTCGTCGAGATGTTCGTCGGCGTGGGCGCTTCCCGT
GTCCGCGACATGTTCGACCAGGCCAAGAAGCATGCGCCGTGCATCATCTTCATCGACGAGATCGACGCCG
TCGGCCGCCATCGCGGCGCCGGCCTGGGCGGTGGTCACGACGAGCGCGAGCAGACCCTCAACCAGTTGCT
GGTGGAGATGGATGGCTTCGAGATGAACGATGGCATCATCGTCATCGCTGCCACCAACCGTCCGGACGTT
CTGGACCCGGCGCTGCTGCGTCCGGGCCGCTTCGACCGCCAGGTGGTGGTCGGCTTGCCGGATATCCGCG
GGCGCGAACAGATCCTCAAGGTGCACATGCGCAAGGTGCCGCTGGGCGACCATGTCGATCCTGCCGTCAT
CGCCCGCGGTACGCCCGGTTTCTCCGGCGCCGACCTGGCCAACCTGGTCAACGAGGCCTCGCTGTTCGCC
GCGCGCTCCAACAAGCGCATCGTCGACATGCGCGAGTTCGAGCTGGCCAAGGACAAGATCATGATGGGCG
CCGAGCGCAAGACCATGGTCATGTCCGAGAAGGAGAAGCGCAACACCGCCTACCACGAAGCCGGCCACGC
CATCGTCGGTCGCCTGGTGCCGGAGCATGACCCGGTCTACAAGGTGTCCATCATTCCGCGCGGACGCGCC
CTGGGCGTGACCATGTTCCTCCCCGAGGAAGATCGCTACAGCCTGTCCAAGCGCGCGCTGGAAAGCCAGA
TCTGCTCGCTGTTCGGCGGCCGTATCGCGGAAGAGATGACCCTCGGCTTCGAAGGCGTCACCACTGGCGC
TTCCAACGACATCATGCGTGCTACCCAGTTGGCGCGGAACATGGTGACCAAGTGGGGTCTGTCCGAGAAG
CTCGGCCCGCTGATGTACGCGGAGGAGGAGGGCGAGGTGTTCCTCGGCCGTAGCGCCGGCAGCCAGCACG
CCAATGTGTCGGGCGAGACCGCCAAGATGATCGACCAGGAAGTCCGGCGCATCATCGACGACTGCTACGG
TACCGCCAAGCGACTGCTCGACGAGAACCGCGACAAGCTGGAGATGATGGCCGACGCACTGATGAAGTAC
GAAACCATCGACTCCGACCAGATCGACGACATCATGGCCGGTCGCGTGCCGCGCGAGCCGCGTGACTGGC
AGGGTGGTTCGGGTACCGGCACTCCGCCGGCCAACCTGGAAGAGTCGGGCCGCCGCGAGAACACCCCTCC
CATCGGTGGGCCGGCCGGCGAGCACTGAGAGCCCTGAATGAGTCTAGAGCGGCCGCCACCGCGGTGGAGC
TCCAATTCGCCCTATAGTGAGTCGTATTACGCGCGCTCACTGGCCGTCGTTTTACAACGTCGTGACTGGG
AAAACCCTGGCGTTACCCAACTTAATCGCCTTGCAGCACATCCCCCTTTCGCCAGCTGGCGTAATAGCGA
AGAGGCCCGCACCGATCGCCCTTCCCAACAGTTGCGCAGCCTGAATGGCGAATGGAAATTGTAAGCGTTA
ATATTTTGTTAAAATTCGCGTTAAATTTTTGTTAAATCAGCTCATTTTTTAACCAATAGGCCGTACTGCG
ATGAGTGGCAGGGCGGGGCGTAATTTTTTTAAGGCAGTTATTGGTGCCCTTAAACGCCTGGTTGCTACGC
CTGAATAAGTGATAATAAGCGGATGAATGGCAGAAATTCGAAAGCAAATTCGACCCGGTCGTCGGTTCAG
GGCAGGGTCGTTAAATAGCCGCTTATGTCTATTGCTGGTTTACCGGTTTATTGACTACCGGAAGCAGTGT
GACCGTGTGCTTCTCAAATGCCTGAGGCCAGTTTGCTCAGGCTCTCCCCGTGGAGGTAATAATTGACGAT
ATGATCATTTATTCTGCCTCCCAGAGCCTGATAAAAACGGTGAATCCGTTAGCGAGGTGCCGCCGGCTTC
CATTCAGGTCGAGGTGGCCCGGCTCCATGCACCGCGACGCAACGCGGGGAGGCAGACAAGGTATAGGGCG
GCGAGGCGGCTACAGCCGATAGTCTGGAACAGCGCACTTACGGGTTGCTGCGCAACCCAAGTGCTACCGG
CGCGGCAGCGTGACCCGTGTCGGCGGCTCCAACGGCTCGCCATCGTCCAGAAAACACGGCTCATCGGGCA
TCGGCAGGCGCTGCTGCCCGCGCCGTTCCCATTCCTCCGTTTCGGTCAAGGCTGGCAGGTCTGGTTCCAT
GCCCGGAATGCCGGGCTGGCTGGGCGGCTCCTCGCCGGGGCCGGTCGGTAGTTGCTGCTCGCCCGGATAC
AGGGTCGGGATGCGGCGCAGGTCGCCATGCCCCAACAGCGATTCGTCCTGGTCGTCGTGATCAACCACCA
CGGCGGCACTGAACACCGACAGGCGCAACTGGTCGCGGGGCTGGCCCCACGCCACGCGGTCATTGACCAC
GTAGGCCGACACGGTGCCGGGGCCGTTGAGCTTCACGACGGAGATCCAGCGCTCGGCCACCAAGTCCTTG
ACTGCGTATTGGACCGTCCGCAAAGAACGTCCGATGAGCTTGGAAAGTGTCTTCTGGCTGACCACCACGG
CGTTCTGGTGGCCCATCTGCGCCACGAGGTGATGCAGCAGCATTGCCGCCGTGGGTTTCCTCGCAATAAG
CCCGGCCCACGCCTCATGCGCTTTGCGTTCCGTTTGCACCCAGTGACCGGGCTTGTTCTTGGCTTGAATG
CCGATTTCTCTGGACTGCGTGGCCATGCTTATCTCCATGCGGTAGGGGTGCCGCACGGTTGCGGCACCAT
GCGCAATCAGCTGCAACTTTTCGGCAGCGCGACAACAATTATGCGTTGCGTAAAAGTGGCAGTCAATTAC
AGATTTTCTTTAACCTACGCAATGAGCTATTGCGGGGGGTGCCGCAATGAGCTGTTGCGTACCCCCCTTT
TTTAAGTTGTTGATTTTTAAGTCTTTCGCATTTCGCCCTATATCTAGTTCTTTGGTGCCCAAAGAAGGGC
ACCCCTGCGGGGTTCCCCCACGCCTTCGGCGCGGCTCCCCCTCCGGCAAAAAGTGGCCCCTCCGGGGCTT
GTTGATCGACTGCGCGGCCTTCGGCCTTGCCCAAGGTGGCGCTGCCCCCTTGGAACCCCCGCACTCGCCG
CCGTGAGGCTCGGGGGGCAGGCGGGCGGGCTTCGCCCTTCGACTGCCCCCACTCGCATAGGCTTGGGTCG
TTCCAGGCGCGTCAAGGCCAAGCCGCTGCGCGGTCGCTGCGCGAGCCTTGACCCGCCTTCCACTTGGTGT
CCAACCGGCAAGCGAAGCGCGCAGGCCGCAGGCCGGAGGCTTTTCCCCAGAGAAAATTAAAAAAATTGAT
GGGGCAAGGCCGCAGGCCGCGCAGTTGGAGCCGGTGGGTATGTGGTCGAAGGCTGGGTAGCCGGTGGGCA
ATCCCTGTGGTCAAGCTCGTGGGCAGGCGCAGCCTGTCCATCAGCTTGTCCAGCAGGGTTGTCCACGGGC
CGAGCGAAGCGAGCCAGCCGGTGGCCGCTCGCGGCCATCGTCCACATATCCACGGGCTGGCAAGGGAGCG
CAGCGACCGCGCAGGGCGAAGCCCGGAGAGCAAGCCCGTAGGGCGCCGCAGCCGCCGTAGGCGGTCACGA
CTTTGCGAAGCAAAGTCTAGTGAGTATACTCAAGCATTGAGTGGCCCGCCGGAGGCACCGCCTTGCGCTG
CCCCCGTCGAGCCGGTTGGACACCAAAAGGGAGGGGCAGGCATGGCGGCATACGCGATCATGCGATGCAA
GAAGCTGGCGAAAATGGGCAACGTGGCGGCCAGTCTCAAGCACGCCTACCGCGAGCGCGAGACGCCCAAC
GCTGACGCCAGCAGGACGCCAGAGAACGAGCACTGGGCGGCCAGCAGCACCGATGAAGCGATGGGCCGAC
TGCGCGAGTTGCTGCCAGAGAAGCGGCGCAAGGACGCTGTGTTGGCGGTCGAGTACGTCATGACGGCCAG
CCCGGAATGGTGGAAGTCGGCCAGCCAAGAACAGCAGGCGGCGTTCTTCGAGAAGGCGCACAAGTGGCTG
GCGGACAAGTACGGGGCGGATCGCATCGTGACGGCCAGCATCCACCGTGACGAAACCAGCCCGCACATGA
CCGCGTTCGTGGTGCCGCTGACGCAGGACGGCAGGCTGTCGGCCAAGGAGTTCATCGGCAACAAAGCGCA
GATGACCCGCGACCAGACCACGTTTGCGGCCGCTGTGGCCGATCTAGGGCTGCAACGGGGCATCGAGGGC
AGCAAGGCACGTCACACGCGCATTCAGGCGTTCTACGAGGCCCTGGAGCGGCCACCAGTGGGCCACGTCA
CCATCAGCCCGCAAGCGGTCGAGCCACGCGCCTATGCACCGCAGGGATTGGCCGAAAAGCTGGGAATCTC
AAAGCGCGTTGAGACGCCGGAAGCCGTGGCCGACCGGCTGACAAAAGCGGTTCGGCAGGGGTATGAGCCT
GCCCTACAGGCCGCCGCAGGAGCGCGTGAGATGCGCAAGAAGGCCGATCAAGCCCAAGAGACGGCCCGAG
